Addgene plasmid #99539: YEp181-CUP1-His-Ubi
Purpose: Yeast episomal vector for expression of His-tagged ubiquitin; LEU2 marker
Depositing lab: Helle Ulrich. Depositing organization: Cancer Research UK. Publication: Detection of PCNA modifications in Saccharomyces cerevisiae. Davies AA, Ulrich HD. Methods Mol Biol. 2012;920:543-67. doi: 10.1007/978-1-61779-998-3_36. PubMed 22941627.
Backbone
  Vector backbone: YEplac181
  Backbone manufacturer: Gietz & Sugino (1988) Gene 74:527-34
  Backbone size w/o insert (bp): 5741
  Vector type: Yeast Expression
  Selectable markers: LEU2
Growth in bacteria
  Bacterial resistance: Ampicillin, 100 μg/mL
  Growth temperature: 37°C
  Growth strain: DH5alpha
  Copy number: High Copy
Gene/Insert
  Gene/Insert name: UBI3(1-76) (alt name: ubiquitin)
  Species: S. cerevisiae (budding yeast)
  Insert size (bp): 916
  Entrez Gene: RPL40A (a.k.a. YIL148W, CEP52A, UB11, UBI1)
  Promoter: CUP1
  Tag / fusion protein: 7xHis (N terminal on insert)
  Cloning method: Restriction Enzyme; 5′ cloning site SacI (unknown if destroyed); 3′ cloning site SphI (unknown if destroyed)
  Sequencing primers: 5′ M13fwd; 3′ M13rev
Terms and licenses: Academic/Nonprofit Terms; Industry Terms: Not Available to Industry
Depositor comments: The ORF is followed by the ADH1 transcription terminator.
How to cite: YEp181-CUP1-His-Ubi was a gift from Helle Ulrich (Addgene plasmid # 99539 ; http://n2t.net/addgene:99539 ; RRID:Addgene_99539)
