[The description below was written by a language model from this plasmid's Addgene catalogue record and pLannotate feature annotations shown in this document.]
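Description:
YEp181-CUP1-His-Ubi is a yeast episomal expression plasmid built on the YEplac181 backbone, designed to produce His-tagged ubiquitin in Saccharomyces cerevisiae. As a shuttle vector, it carries a high-copy ColE1/pUC-type origin and an ampicillin resistance gene (β-lactamase with its own promoter) for propagation and selection in E. coli. For yeast it has the 2μ origin of replication, which supports multicopy episomal maintenance, and the LEU2 gene under its native promoter for selection by leucine prototrophy in leu2 strains. Remnants of the backbone's lacZα cloning region (lac promoter, operator, CAP site, and lacZα and lacI fragments) flank the insert, along with small fragments of 2μ and pBR322 origin that have no role in expression.

The expression cassette consists of the copper-inducible CUP1 metallothionein promoter, an open reading frame encoding ubiquitin (residues 1–76, the mature ubiquitin moiety), and the ADH1 transcription terminator. The catalogue names the insert UBI3(1-76), although the linked gene entry is RPL40A/UBI1; the record does not resolve this difference. A 7xHis tag is fused to the N terminus according to the catalogue; it is not annotated separately in the feature table but would fit in the interval between the promoter and the annotated ubiquitin coding sequence. The cassette was cloned between SacI and SphI sites.

Expressing His-tagged ubiquitin allows ubiquitin-conjugated proteins to be captured by metal-affinity purification, with expression level adjustable through copper addition. The associated publication indicates use in detecting post-translational modifications of PCNA in budding yeast.
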