Features (pLannotate 1.2.2; 17 found; start..end, strand, type, name):
      1..235     +  promoter       CUP1 promoter: S. cerevisiae CUP1; inducible metallothionein promoter, regulated by Cu2+
    309..536     +  CDS            UBIQ_COPCO: Experimental evidence at protein level: Swiss-Prot protein existence level 1. Ubiquitin exists either covalently attached to another protein, or free (unanchored). When covalently bound, it is conjugated to target proteins via an isopeptide bond either as a monomer (monoubiquitin), a polymer linked via different Lys residues of the ubiquitin (polyubiquitin chains) or a linear polymer linked via the initiator Met of the ubiquitin (linear polyubiquitin chains). Polyubiquitin chains, when attached to a target protein, have different functions depending on the Lys residue of the ubiquitin that is
    561..748     +  terminator     ADH1 terminator: S. cerevisiae ADH1; transcription terminator for the S. cerevisiae alcohol dehydrogenase 1 (ADH1) gene
    796..812     -  protein_bind   lac operator: The lac repressor binds to the lac operator to inhibit transcription in E. coli. This inhibition can be relieved by adding lactose or isopropyl-β-D-thiogalactopyranoside (IPTG). lac repressor encoded by lacI
    820..850     -  promoter       lac promoter: promoter for the E. coli lac operon
    865..886     -  protein_bind   CAP binding site: CAP binding activates transcription in the presence of cAMP. E. coli catabolite activator protein
    899..991     -  CDS            lacI (fragment): lac repressor; lacI; The lac repressor binds to the lac operator to inhibit transcription in E. coli. This inhibition can be relieved by adding lactose or isopropyl-β-D-thiogalactopyranoside (IPTG).
   1174..1762    -  rep_origin     ori: high-copy-number ColE1/pMB1/pBR322/pUC origin of replication
   1933..2793    -  CDS            AmpR: β-lactamase; bla; confers resistance to ampicillin, carbenicillin, and related antibiotics
   2794..2898    -  promoter       AmpR promoter: bla
   3004..3409    +  promoter       LEU2 promoter: S. cerevisiae LEU2
   3410..4501    +  CDS            LEU2: LEU3_YEAST - Experimental evidence at protein level: Swiss-Prot protein existence level 1. Catalyzes the oxidation of 3-carboxy-2-hydroxy-4- methylpentanoate (3-isopropylmalate) to 3-carboxy-4-methyl-2- oxopentanoate. The product decarboxylates to 4-methyl-2 oxopentanoate. From Saccharomyces cerevisiae (strain ATCC 204508 / S288c) (Baker's yeast).
   4621..4637    +  promoter       tet promoter (fragment): E. coli promoter for tetracycline efflux protein gene
   4642..5988    +  rep_origin     2μ ori: yeast 2μ plasmid origin of replication
   6142..6225    -  CDS            RAF1 (fragment): RAF_YEAST - Experimental evidence at transcript level: Swiss-Prot protein existence level 2. Antagonizes transcriptional repression of recombinase FLP by REP1-REP2. May play a role in plasmid partitioning. From Saccharomyces cerevisiae (strain ATCC 204508 / S288c) (Baker's yeast).
   6232..6282    +  misc_feature   bom (fragment): basis of mobility region from pBR322
   6288..6445    -  CDS            lacZα (fragment): LacZα fragment of β-galactosidase; lacZ fragment
>Addgene plasmid #99539 | YEp181-CUP1-His-Ubi | addgene full sequence | sequence record 191764 | Addgene NGS Result
CTAGTTAGAAAAAGACATTTTTGCTGTCAGTCACTGTCAAGAGATTCTTTTGCTGGCATTTCTTCTAGAA
GCAAAAAGAGCGATGCGTCTTTTCCGCTGAACCGTTCCAGCAAAAAAGACTACCAACGCAATATGGATTG
TCAGAATCATATAAAAGAGAAGCAAATAACTCCTTGTCTTGTATCAATTGCATTATAATATCTTCTTGTT
AGTGCAATATCATATAGAAGTCATCGAAATAGATATTAAGAAAAACAAACTGTAACGGATCCATTATGGG
CCATCATCACCATCATCACCATAGCGGCATGCAAATTTTTGTCAAGACTTTAACCGGTAAGACTATTACC
CTGGAAGTTGAATCTTCTGACACTATTGACAATGTCAAGTCCAAGATCCAAGACAAGGAAGGTATTCCAC
CTGACCAACAAAGATTGATCTTTGCTGGTAAGCAATTGGAAGATGGTAGAACTTTGTCCGACTACAACAT
CCAAAAGGAATCTACTCTACACTTGGTCTTGAGATTGAGAGGTGGTTGACTGCAGCCAAGCTAATTCCGG
GCGAATTTCTTATGATTTATGATTTTTATTATTAAATAAGTTATAAAAAAAATAAGTGTATACAAATTTT
AAAGTGACTCTTAGGTTTTAAAACGAAAATTCTTATTCTTGAGTAACTCTTTCCTGTAGGTCAGGTTGCT
TTCTCAGGTATAGCATGAGGTCGCTCTTATTGACCACACCTCTACCGGCATGCAAGCTTGGCGTAATCAT
GGTCATAGCTGTTTCCTGTGTGAAATTGTTATCCGCTCACAATTCCACACAACATACGAGCCGGAAGCAT
AAAGTGTAAAGCCTGGGGTGCCTAATGAGTGAGCTAACTCACATTAATTGCGTTGCGCTCACTGCCCGCT
TTCCAGTCGGGAAACCTGTCGTGCCAGCTGCATTAATGAATCGGCCAACGCGCGGGGAGAGGCGGTTTGC
GTATTGGGCGCTCTTCCGCTTCCTCGCTCACTGACTCGCTGCGCTCGGTCGTTCGGCTGCGGCGAGCGGT
ATCAGCTCACTCAAAGGCGGTAATACGGTTATCCACAGAATCAGGGGATAACGCAGGAAAGAACATGTGA
GCAAAAGGCCAGCAAAAGGCCAGGAACCGTAAAAAGGCCGCGTTGCTGGCGTTTTTCCATAGGCTCCGCC
CCCCTGACGAGCATCACAAAAATCGACGCTCAAGTCAGAGGTGGCGAAACCCGACAGGACTATAAAGATA
CCAGGCGTTTCCCCCTGGAAGCTCCCTCGTGCGCTCTCCTGTTCCGACCCTGCCGCTTACCGGATACCTG
TCCGCCTTTCTCCCTTCGGGAAGCGTGGCGCTTTCTCATAGCTCACGCTGTAGGTATCTCAGTTCGGTGT
AGGTCGTTCGCTCCAAGCTGGGCTGTGTGCACGAACCCCCCGTTCAGCCCGACCGCTGCGCCTTATCCGG
TAACTATCGTCTTGAGTCCAACCCGGTAAGACACGACTTATCGCCACTGGCAGCAGCCACTGGTAACAGG
ATTAGCAGAGCGAGGTATGTAGGCGGTGCTACAGAGTTCTTGAAGTGGTGGCCTAACTACGGCTACACTA
GAAGAACAGTATTTGGTATCTGCGCTCTGCTGAAGCCAGTTACCTTCGGAAAAAGAGTTGGTAGCTCTTG
ATCCGGCAAACAAACCACCGCTGGTAGCGGTGGTTTTTTTGTTTGCAAGCAGCAGATTACGCGCAGAAAA
AAAGGATCTCAAGAAGATCCTTTGATCTTTTCTACGGGGTCTGACGCTCAGTGGAACGAAAACTCACGTT
AAGGGATTTTGGTCATGAGATTATCAAAAAGGATCTTCACCTAGATCCTTTTAAATTAAAAATGAAGTTT
TAAATCAATCTAAAGTATATATGAGTAAACTTGGTCTGACAGTTACCAATGCTTAATCAGTGAGGCACCT
ATCTCAGCGATCTGTCTATTTCGTTCATCCATAGTTGCCTGACTCCCCGTCGTGTAGATAACTACGATAC
GGGAGGGCTTACCATCTGGCCCCAGTGCTGCAATGATACCGCGAGACCCACGCTCACCGGCTCCAGATTT
ATCAGCAATAAACCAGCCAGCCGGAAGGGCCGAGCGCAGAAGTGGTCCTGCAACTTTATCCGCCTCCATC
CAGTCTATTAATTGTTGCCGGGAAGCTAGAGTAAGTAGTTCGCCAGTTAATAGTTTGCGCAACGTTGTTG
CCATTGCTACAGGCATCGTGGTGTCACGCTCGTCGTTTGGTATGGCTTCATTCAGCTCCGGTTCCCAACG
ATCAAGGCGAGTTACATGATCCCCCATGTTGTGCAAAAAAGCGGTTAGCTCCTTCGGTCCTCCGATCGTT
GTCAGAAGTAAGTTGGCCGCAGTGTTATCACTCATGGTTATGGCAGCACTGCATAATTCTCTTACTGTCA
TGCCATCCGTAAGATGCTTTTCTGTGACTGGTGAGTACTCAACCAAGTCATTCTGAGAATAGTGTATGCG
GCGACCGAGTTGCTCTTGCCCGGCGTCAATACGGGATAATACCGCGCCACATAGCAGAACTTTAAAAGTG
CTCATCATTGGAAAACGTTCTTCGGGGCGAAAACTCTCAAGGATCTTACCGCTGTTGAGATCCAGTTCGA
TGTAACCCACTCGTGCACCCAACTGATCTTCAGCATCTTTTACTTTCACCAGCGTTTCTGGGTGAGCAAA
AACAGGAAGGCAAAATGCCGCAAAAAAGGGAATAAGGGCGACACGGAAATGTTGAATACTCATACTCTTC
CTTTTTCAATATTATTGAAGCATTTATCAGGGTTATTGTCTCATGAGCGGATACATATTTGAATGTATTT
AGAAAAATAAACAAATAGGGGTTCCGCGCACATTTCCCCGAAAAGTGCCACCTGACGTCTAAGAAACCAT
TATTATCATGACATTAACCTATAAAAATAGGCGTATCACGAGGCCCTTTCGTCTTCAAGAATTAACTGTG
GGAATACTCAGGTATCGTAAGATGCAAGAGTTCGAATCTCTTAGCAACCATTATTTTTTTCCTCAACATA
ACGAGAACACACAGGGGCGCTATCGCACAGAATCAAATTCGATGACTGGAAATTTTTTGTTAATTTCAGA
GGTCGCCTGACGCATATACCTTTTTCAACTGAAAAATTGGGAGAAAAAGGAAAGGTGAGAGCGCCGGAAC
CGGCTTTTCATATAGAATAGAGAAGCGTTCATGACTAAATGCTTGCATCACAATACTTGAAGTTGACAAT
ATTATTTAAGGACCTATTGTTTTTTCCAATAGGTGGTTAGCAATCGTCTTACTTTCTAACTTTTCTTACC
TTTTACATTTCAGCAATATATATATATATTTCAAGGATATACCATTCTAATGTCTGCCCCTAAGAAGATC
GTCGTTTTGCCAGGTGACCACGTTGGTCAAGAAATCACAGCCGAAGCCATTAAGGTTCTTAAAGCTATTT
CTGATGTTCGTTCCAATGTCAAGTTCGATTTCGAAAATCATTTAATTGGTGGTGCTGCTATCGATGCTAC
AGGTGTTCCACTTCCAGATGAGGCGCTGGAAGCCTCCAAGAAGGCTGATGCCGTTTTGTTAGGTGCTGTG
GGTGGTCCTAAATGGGGTACAGGTAGTGTTAGACCTGAACAAGGTTTACTAAAAATCCGTAAAGAACTTC
AATTGTACGCCAACTTAAGACCATGTAACTTTGCATCCGACTCTCTTTTAGACTTATCTCCAATCAAGCC
ACAATTTGCTAAAGGTACTGACTTCGTTGTTGTCAGAGAATTAGTGGGAGGTATTTACTTTGGTAAGAGA
AAGGAAGACGATGGTGATGGTGTCGCTTGGGATAGTGAACAATACACCGTTCCAGAAGTGCAAAGAATCA
CAAGAATGGCCGCTTTCATGGCCCTACAACATGAGCCACCATTGCCTATTTGGTCCTTGGATAAAGCTAA
TGTTTTGGCCTCTTCAAGATTATGGAGAAAAACTGTGGAGGAAACCATCAAGAACGAATTTCCTACATTG
AAGGTTCAACATCAATTGATTGATTCTGCCGCCATGATCCTAGTTAAGAACCCAACCCACCTAAATGGTA
TTATAATCACCAGCAACATGTTTGGTGATATCATCTCCGATGAAGCCTCCGTTATCCCAGGTTCCTTGGG
TTTGTTGCCATCTGCGTCCTTGGCCTCTTTGCCAGACAAGAACACCGCATTTGGTTTGTACGAACCATGC
CACGGTTCTGCTCCAGATTTGCCAAAGAATAAGGTCAACCCTATCGCCACTATCTTGTCTGCTGCAATGA
TGTTGAAATTGTCATTGAACTTGCCTGAAGAAGGTAAGGCCATTGAAGATGCAGTTAAAAAGGTTTTGGA
TGCAGGTATCAGAACTGGTGATTTAGGTGGTTCCAACAGTACCACCGAAGTCGGTGATGCTGTCGCCGAA
GAAGTTAAGAAAATCCTTGCTTAAAAAGATTCTCTTTTTTTATGATATTTGTACATAAACTTTATAAATG
AAATTCATAATAGAAACGACACGAAATTACAAAATGGAATATGTTCATAGGGTAGAATTAATTCTCATGT
TTGACAGCTTATCATCGGATCGATCCAATATCAAAGGAAATGATAGCATTGAAGGATGAGACTAATCCAA
TTGAGGAGTGGCAGCATATAGAACAGCTAAAGGGTAGTGCTGAAGGAAGCATACGATACCCCGCATGGAA
TGGGATAATATCACAGGAGGTACTAGACTACCTTTCATCCTACATAAATAGACGCATATAAGTACGCATT
TAAGCATAAACACGCACTATGCCGTTCTTCTCATGTATATATATATACAGGCAACACGCAGATATAGGTG
CGACGTGAACAGTGAGCTGTATGTGCGCAGCTCGCGTTGCATTTTCGGAAGCGCTCGTTTTCGGAAACGC
TTTGAAGTTCCTATTCCGAAGTTCCTATTCTCTAGCTAGAAAGTATAGGAACTTCAGAGCGCTTTTGAAA
ACCAAAAGCGCTCTGAAGACGCACTTTCAAAAAACCAAAAACGCACCGGACTGTAACGAGCTACTAAAAT
ATTGCGAATACCGCTTCCACAAACATTGCTCAAAAGTATCTCTTTGCTATATATCTCTGTGCTATATCCC
TATATAACCTACCCATCCACCTTTCGCTCCTTGAACTTGCATCTAAACTCGACCTCTACATTTTTTATGT
TTATCTCTAGTATTACTCTTTAGACAAAAAAATTGTAGTAAGAACTATTCATAGAGTGAATCGAAAACAA
TACGAAAATGTAAACATTTCCTATACGTAGTATATAGAGACAAAATAGAAGAAACCGTTCATAATTTTCT
GACCAATGAAGAATCATCAACGCTATCACTTTCTGTTCACAAAGTATGCGCAATCCACATCGGTATAGAA
TATAATCGGGGATGCCTTTATCTTGAAAAAATGCACCCGCAGCTTCGCTAGTAATCAGTAAACGCGGGAA
GTGGAGTCAGGCTTTTTTTATGGAAGAGAAAATAGACACCAAAGTAGCCTTCTTCTAACCTTAACGGACC
TACAGTGCAAAAAGTTATCAAGAGACTGCATTATAGAGCGCACAAAGGAGAAAAAAAGTAATCTAAGATG
CTTTGTTAGAAAAATAGCGCTCTCGGGATGCATTTTTGTAGAACAAAAAAGAAGTATAGATTCTTTGTTG
GTAAAATAGCGCTCTCGCGTTGCATTTCTGTTCTGTAAAAATGCAGCTCAGATTCTTTGTTTGAAAAATT
AGCGCTCTCGCGTTGCATTTTTGTTTTACAAAAATGAAGCACAGATTCTTCGTTGGTAAAATAGCGCTTT
CGCGTTGCATTTCTGTTCTGTAAAAATGCAGCTCAGATTCTTTGTTTGAAAAATTAGCGCTCTCGCGTTG
CATTTTTGTTCTACAAAATGAAGCACAGATGCTTCGTTAACAAAGATATGCTATTGAAGTGCAAGATGGA
AACGCAGAAAATGAACCGGGGATGCGACGTGCAAGATTACCTATGCAATAGATGCAATAGTTTCTCCAGG
AACCGAAATACATACATTGTCTTCCGTAAAGCGCTAGACTATATATTATTATACAGGTTCAAATATACTA
TCTGTTTCAGGGAAAACTCCCAGGTTCGGATGTTCAAAATTCAATGATGGGTAACAAGTACGATCCGATA
AATGCGGTGTGAAATACCGCACAGATGCGTAAGGAGAAAATACCGCATCAGGCGCCATTCGCCATTCAGG
CTGCGCAACTGTTGGGAAGGGCGATCGGTGCGGGCCTCTTCGCTATTACGCCAGCTGGCGAAAGGGGGAT
GTGCTGCAAGGCGATTAAGTTGGGTAACGCCAGGGTTTTCCCAGTCACGACGTTGTAAAACGACGGCCAG
TGAATTCGAGCTCCCATTACCGACATTTGGGCGCTATACGTGCATATGTTCATGTATGTATCTGTATTTA
AAACACTTTTGTATTATTTTTCCTCATATATGTGTATAGGTTTATACGGATGATTTAATTATTACTTCAC
CACCCTTTATTTCAGGCTGATATCTTAGCCTTGTTA
